>Addgene plasmid #60853 | pJDC181 | depositor full sequence | sequence record 101567 | pJDC181 sequence 6460 bps
TAACGGCCGCCAGTGTGCTGGAATTCGGCTTTTGGTCGATACCAAGCCATTTCCGCTGAATATCGTGGAG
CTCACCGCCAGAATCGGTGGTTGTGGTGATGTACGTGGCGAACTCCGTTGTAGTGCTTGTGGTGGCATCC
GTGGCGCGGCCGCGGTACCAGATCTTTAAATCTAGAGGTGACCACAACGACGCGCCCGCTTTGATCGGGG
ACGTCTGCGGCCGACCATTTACGGGTCTTGTTGTCGTTGGCGGTCATGGGCCGAACATACTCACCCGGAT
CGGAGGGCCGAGGACAAGGTCGAACGAGGGGCATGACCCGGTGCGGGGCTTCTTGCACTCGGCATAGGCG
AGTGCTAAGAATAACGTTGGCACTCGCGACCGGTGAGTCGTAGGTCGGGACGGTGAGGCCAGGCCCGTCG
TCGCAGCGAGTGGCAGCGAGGACAACTTGAGCCGTCCGTCGCGGGCACTGCGCCCGGCCAGCGTAAGTAG
CGGGGTTGCCGTCACCCGGTGACCCCCGTTTCATCCCCGATCCGGAGGAATCACTTCGCAATGGCCAAGA
CAATTGCGGATCCAGCTGCAGGCTAGCAGGAGGGAATTCATGGTCAAGCGCGAGAAGAACGTGATCTACG
GCCCGGAGCCGCTGCATCCGCTGGAGGACCTGACGGCCGGCGAGATGCTGTTCCGCGCGCTCCGCAAGCA
CTCGCACCTGCCGCAAGCCCTGGTGGACGTCGTGGGCGACGAGTCCCTGTCGTACAAGGAGTTCTTCGAG
GCGACGGTGCTGCTGGCGCAATCGCTGCATAACTGCGGCTACAAGATGAACGACGTGGTGTCCATCTGTG
CGGAAAACAACACCCGCTTCTTCATCCCCGTCATCGCCGCCTGGTACATCGGCATGATCGTCGCGCCCGT
GAACGAATCCTACATCCCCGACGAGCTGTGTAAGGTGATGGGTATCTCCAAGCCGCAGATCGTCTTCACG
ACCAAGAACATCCTCAACAAGGTCCTCGAGGTGCAGTCGCGCACCAACTTCATCAAGCGCATCATCATCC
TGGACACCGTGGAAAACATCCATGGCTGCGAGTCCCTGCCCAACTTCATCTCGCGGTACTCGGACGGTAA
CATCGCCAACTTCAAGCCCCTCCACTTCGACCCCGTCGAGCAGGTCGCGGCCATCCTGTGTTCGTCGGGC
ACCACGGGTCTGCCGAAGGGTGTCATGCAGACGCATCAGAACATCTGTGTCCGGCTGATCCACGCCCTGG
ACCCGCGGTACGGTACGCAGCTGATCCCCGGCGTGACCGTGCTGGTGTACCTGCCCTTCTTCCACGCCTT
CGGTTTCCATATCACCCTCGGTTACTTCATGGTCGGCCTGCGGGTGATCATGTTCCGCCGCTTCGACCAG
GAGGCCTTCCTGAAGGCGATCCAGGACTACGAGGTCCGCAGCGTGATCAACGTCCCGTCGGTCATCCTGT
TCCTGAGCAAGAGCCCGCTGGTGGACAAGTACGACCTCTCCTCGCTCCGCGAGCTGTGCTGCGGCGCCGC
CCCGCTGGCCAAGGAAGTGGCGGAGGTGGCCGCGAAGCGCCTGAACCTGCCGGGTATCCGCTGCGGCTTC
GGCCTGACGGAGAGCACCTCCGCGATCATCCAGACCCTGGGCGACGAGTTCAAGTCGGGTTCGCTGGGCC
GGGTCACCCCCCTCATGGCGGCGAAGATCGCGGACCGCGAAACGGGTAAGGCCCTCGGCCCCAACCAAGT
CGGTGAGCTGTGCATCAAGGGCCCCATGGTGAGCAAGGGTTACGTGAACAACGTCGAGGCCACCAAGGAG
GCGATCGACGACGACGGCTGGCTGCATTCGGGCGACTTCGGCTACTACGACGAAGACGAGCATTTCTACG
TGGTGGACCGGTACAAGGAACTGATCAAGTACAAGGGCAGCCAGGTCGCGCCCGCGGAGCTGGAGGAAAT
CCTGCTGAAGAACCCGTGTATCCGCGACGTCGCCGTCGTCGGCATCCCCGACCTGGAGGCGGGTGAACTG
CCGTCGGCCTTCGTCGTGAAGCAGCCCGGCACGGAGATCACCGCCAAGGAGGTCTACGACTACCTGGCCG
AGCGCGTGTCCCACACCAAGTACCTGCGCGGCGGCGTCCGGTTCGTGGACTCGATCCCGCGCAACGTGAC
CGGCAAGATCACCCGGAAGGAACTCCTGAAGCAACTCCTCGTGAAGGCCGGCGGCTAATTAATTAAGCAT
GCGGCCGGCCAGTACTCTGCAGCTGGATCCATGGATATCTAGATTTAAAGATCTGGTACCGCGGCCGCGC
CACGGATGCCACCACAGGCACTACAACGGAGTTCGCCACGTACATCACCACAACCACCGATTCTGGCGGT
GAGCTCCCCGATATTCAGCGGAAATGGCTTGGTATCGACCAAGATTCGTAGAACCCCGTCTCGTCTGGCT
GGTATTCAAAACGGGCGCAACGAAACACGCAACGAGACAGGCATGGCCCAAACCAGAAAACTAGCGTCTA
CCAGGACTTTTACCTGTCCGACCCGTTGCAACGGAACCCCCCACGGAACCCCCGCGACACCCGCTCCCCA
ATTGCGTTAGAACAGCGGTGGATTGTCGGCTTCGTTGTGGGCCTTTTGAGCCGCTTCCTGTTCTGCCGCA
CGCTCTTTCCTCGCCCGATAGCCGAGTCGCTTAACGGTGTCCAGATGCAGCCCGAAATGTTTGGCCGTTT
GCGGCCAAGAGTGGCCCTCGTCGTCGTGATAGGCGCGGATGCGTTCGCGGCGTGCAGCCTGCTCGGCGAG
CCACTCGCTGCGTTCCTGCGCCACGAGCCGGACGACGTGGCGTTCGGATAGTCCGGTGATTCGAGCGCCT
TCGGCGGCGGTCACGCGCCGCTTTTTGCGGACAGTCGGCTGCCGGTTGTAGCCGTCGCTGTAGCCGTCGC
TGTAGCCGTCGCTCATAGCAATGCCTCCATGCATGGCTGACGCGGACTTTGCGCGCCGCGCAACTGTGCT
CGCCGCCGTGCGCGCTGCTGCGCCCTTCCGCGAGATGGCCGACTGGCGCGCACTGAGTGTGGCCTCGTAG
ACCACGATCCCGTCCGCCCAAATGCGCGACTTGGTTGTGATCCAACGCCAAATGCTGTTGGCGATGGCGC
GGACCTCGCTGTCCGGTAGCGGTCCGGGACACACGTCGTTGCACGGAAATTCGGCGTTTCGCGCGTGGCA
CTCGGCATAGATCGCGCGGCCGAGTCCGTCCACGTTCCGGGTCGGCAGGTAGATCCGCATGAGGGCGGGA
CGATAGGCCCACAACCTGACGGAATCGAACAGTGCGCAATTCCGCCCTAGCGGCGTCGGAGCCGCTTTGT
ACGTGGTCTGCTGACGCCAGCGCGGCGGTGGCATGTTCGCGCCGAGCTCGGCCTCGATGTGGCTGAGTGT
GTAGAGATCTGAGTGGAGCCATTCCGTTTCCCAGGCGATGTGGCCGGGGTTTTTGGTCATGAGGCCTGAG
TAACTGCGGTCGCCATCGACGGCGCGCCGAAGGCCTTCGGCGCACGCCGCCATGTATGCGAGCGGCTTAC
GCCGCGCGTATTCGGTGCGTGGAACAGGGGCGTTGAGTGCCCACACTGCGTGTGCGTGGCCGTTGGCGCG
ATTGCCCACGATCGCGTTGGGCAGCGGATGGGACCCCCGGGCGCTGAGCGCTCGGAGCGCTGCGTCTGGA
TGGTCTACGTCCACGACCAGCAGGTTTGCCAGCGCTGTTGGGTTCGCCTCGATGTACCGGCGGCCTAGGG
CCGACGCGCGGCTTTGGCGGTAGATCCCCTCGAGCAGATCGTCGCTTGCCAGCGGCCAGTACGGCAGCCA
GAGCTGCTCAAATTCGTCGGCGACGTGGCTCACGCTTGGTAGTAGACCACGATTAATCACCGGTGTATGG
TCCGACACGAGCTCCAAGTCAGATATTTCGCTGAGGGGCCACCCCACAACTGCACACTCCCCCGCTCTCC
CGTCGAGCCCTGGTGGTGGAACACCAGCGACAGCCGAGCACCCCCAACCACCTGTACCAACCAGGAGGAA
CACATGCGTCGTTTCGAGGACGTTTCCGGGCCGCTGAGAGCCGCTGTGGCGGCCGTACACGCCGCCTTAG
ACCCGTTAGACCCCCTGCCGCCTGAATGCGCGGGTACGAGCCACACAGCGCCCGAACTTACGGAGCTGGT
GGGCTCACGCGTGCGGCCGCACGCGTTGCGCTCGGTCGTTCGGCTGCGGCGAGCGGTATCAGCTCACTCA
AAGGCGGTAATACGGTTATCCACAGAATCAGGGGATAACGCAGGAAAGAACATGTGAGCAAAAGGCCAGC
AAAAGGCCAGGAACCGTAAAAAGGCCGCGTTGCTGGCGTTTTTCCATAGGCTCCGCCCCCCTGACGAGCA
TCACAAAAATCGACGCTCAAGTCAGAGGTGGCGAAACCCGACAGGACTATAAAGATACCAGGCGTTTCCC
CCTGGAAGCTCCCTCGTGCGCTCTCCTGTTCCGACCCTGCCGCTTACCGGATACCTGTCCGCCTTTCTCC
CTTCGGGAAGCGTGGCGCTTTCTCAATGCTCACGCTGTAGGTATCTCAGTTCGGTGTAGGTCGTTCGCTC
CAAGCTGGGCTGTGTGCACGAACCCCCCGTTCAGCCCGACCGCTGCGCCTTATCCGGTAACTATCGTCTT
GAGTCCAACCCGGTAAGACACGACTTATCGCCACTGGCAGCAGCCACTGGTAACAGGATTAGCAGAGCGA
GGTATGTAGGCGGTGCTACAGAGTTCTTGAAGTGGTGGCCTAACTACGGCTACACTAGAAGGACAGTATT
TGGTATCTGCGCTCTGCTGAAGCCAGTTACCTTCGGAAAAAGAGTTGGTAGCTCTTGATCCGGCAAACAA
ACCACCGCTGGTAGCGGTGGTTTTTTTGTTTGCAAGCAGCAGATTACGCGCAGAAAAAAAGGATCTCAAG
AAGATCCTTTGATCTTTTCTACGGGGTCTGACGCTCAGTGGAACTAGAGCATGAGATTATCAAAAAGGAT
CTTCACCTAGATCCTTTTAAATTAAAAATGAAGTTTTAAATCAATCTAAAGTATATATGAGTAAACTTGG
TCTGACAGTTACCAATGCTTAATCAGTGAGGCACCTATCTCAGCGATCTGTCTATTTCGTTCATCCATAG
TTGCCTGACTCCCCGACGTGGCCGACCAGCCCGTCATCGTCAACGCCTGACCGCGGTGCGGACAGGCCGT
GTCGCGACCGGCCGTGCGGAATTAAGCCGGCCCGTACCCTGTGAATAGAGGTCCGCTGTGACACAAGAAT
CCCTGTTACTTCTCGACCGTATTGATTCGGATGATTCCTACGCGAGCCTGCGGAACGACCAGGAATTCTG
GGAGCCGCTGGCCCGCCGAGCCCTGGAGGAGCTCGGGCTGCCGGTGCCGCCGGTGCTGCGGGTGCCCGGC
GAGAGCACCAACCCCGTACTGGTCGGCGAGCCCGACCCGGTGATCAAGCTGTTCGGCGAGCACTGGTGCG
GTCCGGAGAGCCTCGCGTCGGAGTCGGAGGCGTACGCGGTCCTGGCGGACGCCCCGGTGCCGGTGCCCCG
CCTCCTCGGCCGCGGCGAGCTGCGGCCCGGCACCGGAGCCTGGCCGTGGCCCTACCTGGTGATGAGCCGG
ATGACCGGCACCACCTGGCGGTCCGCGATGGACGGCACGACCGACCGGAACGCGCTGCTCGCCCTGGCCC
GCGAACTCGGCCGGGTGCTCGGCCGGCTGCACAGGGTGCCGCTGACCGGGAACACCGTGCTCACCCCCCA
TTCCGAGGTCTTCCCGAACTGCTGCGGGACGCCGCGCGGCGCCGCTGAGGACCACCGCGGGTGGGGCTAC
CTCTGGCCCCGGCTGCTGGACCGCCTGGAGGACTGGCTGCCGGACGTGGACACGCTGCTGGCCGGCCGCG
AACCCCGGTTCGTCCACGGCGACCTGCACGGGACCAACATCTTCGTGGACCTGGCCGCGACCGAGGTCAC
CGGGATCGTCGACTTCACCGACGTCTATGCGGGAGACTCCCGCTACAGCCTGGTGCAACTGCATCTCAAC
GCCTTCCGGGGCGACCGCGAGATCCTGGCCGCGCTGCTCGACGGGGCGCAGTGGAAGCGGACCGAGGACT
TCGCCCGCGAACTGCTCGCCTTCACCTTCCTGCACGACTTCGAGGTGTTCGAGGAGACCCCGCTGGATCT
CTCCGGCTTCACCGATCCGGAGGAACTGGCGCAGTTCCTCTGGGGGCCGCCGGACACCGCCCCCGGCGCC
TGACGCCCCCTCTAGCTGATCACCGCGGCCATGATGGCATAAAACGAAAGGCCCAGTCTTTCGACTGAGC
CTTTCGTTTTATTTGATGCCTGGCAGTCGATCGTACGCTAGTTAACTACGTCGACATCGATAAGCTTGGT
ACCGAGCTCGGATCCACTAG
Features (pLannotate 1.2.2; 5 found; start..end, strand, type, name):
    612..2216    +  CDS            LUCI_LUCCR: Experimental evidence at protein level: Swiss-Prot protein existence level 1. Produces green light with a wavelength of 544 nm. From Luciola cruciata (Japanese firefly) (Genji firefly).
   4381..4969    -  rep_origin     ori: high-copy-number ColE1/pMB1/pBR322/pUC origin of replication
   5120..5200    -  CDS            bla(M) (fragment): β-lactamase lacking the signal sequence; bla(M); allows cytosolic expression of β-lactamase
   5311..6300    +  CDS            hyg: KHYB_STRHY - Experimental evidence at protein level: Swiss-Prot protein existence level 1. The aminoglycoside phosphotransferases achieve inactivation of their antibiotic substrates by phosphorylation. From Streptomyces hygroscopicus.
   6339..6385    -  terminator     rrnB T1 terminator: transcription terminator T1 from the E. coli rrnB gene
