[The description below was written by a language model from this plasmid's Addgene catalogue record and pLannotate feature annotations shown in this document.]
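Description:
pJDC181 is a 6,460 bp bacterial expression plasmid built on the pJDC89 backbone and designed to produce click beetle red luciferase (CBRLux) in mycobacteria. The roughly 1.65 kb insert, cloned between NheI and PacI sites that both remain intact, encodes the red-emitting luciferase from Pyrophorus plagiophthalamus with its codon usage optimized for mycobacteria. Expression is driven by the hsp60 promoter, a strong promoter commonly used for constitutive expression in mycobacterial hosts. The automated annotation labels the open reading frame at about 612–2216 as a homologue of the Japanese firefly luciferase. This reflects a best-match assignment among related beetle luciferases rather than the actual identity of the insert, which the catalogue record gives as the click beetle red enzyme.

Selection relies on a hygromycin phosphotransferase gene from Streptomyces hygroscopicus, a marker that works in both E. coli and mycobacteria. Only a short, non-functional fragment of a β-lactamase gene remains in the backbone. Propagation in E. coli uses a ColE1/pUC-type origin, although the repository lists the plasmid as low copy. An rrnB T1 terminator lies downstream of the hygromycin gene, annotated on the opposite strand. The feature table does not annotate a mycobacterial replication origin or integration element, nor the hsp60 promoter itself, and a sizeable stretch downstream of the luciferase gene is unannotated, so the record does not state how the plasmid is maintained in mycobacteria. According to the associated publication title, the construct was used for real-time bioluminescence imaging of mixed mycobacterial infections, where a red-emitting reporter could presumably be distinguished from strains carrying luciferases of a different colour.
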