Addgene plasmid #60853: pJDC181
Purpose: Expresses click beetle red luciferase
Depositing lab: Jeffrey Cirillo. Depositing organization: Texas A&M Health Science Center. Publication: Real-time bioluminescence imaging of mixed mycobacterial infections. Chang M, Anttonen KP, Cirillo SL, Francis KP, Cirillo JD. PLoS One. 2014 Sep 29;9(9):e108341. doi: 10.1371/journal.pone.0108341. eCollection 2014. PubMed 25265287.
Backbone
  Vector backbone: pJDC89
  Backbone manufacturer: JD Cirillo
  Backbone size w/o insert (bp): 4809
  Total vector size (bp): 6460
  Vector type: Bacterial Expression
  Selectable markers: Hygromycin
Growth in bacteria
  Bacterial resistance: Hygromycin, 200 μg/mL
  Growth temperature: 37°C
  Growth strain: XL1 Blue
  Copy number: Low Copy
Gene/Insert
  Gene/Insert name: Click beetle red luciferase (optimized for Mycobacteria) (alt name: CBRLux)
  Species: Pyrophorus plagiophthalamus
  Insert size (bp): 1651
  Mutation: codon optimized for Mycobacteria
  GenBank ID: JQ031640
  Promoter: hsp60
  Cloning method: Restriction Enzyme; 5′ cloning site NheI (not destroyed); 3′ cloning site PacI (not destroyed)
  Sequencing primers: 5′ aggagggaattcatggtcaagc; 3′ ttagccgccggccttcac
Terms and licenses: Academic/Nonprofit Terms; Industry Terms: Not Available to Industry
How to cite: pJDC181 was a gift from Jeffrey Cirillo (Addgene plasmid # 60853 ; http://n2t.net/addgene:60853 ; RRID:Addgene_60853)
