>Addgene plasmid #60853 | pJDC181 | addgene partial sequence | sequence record 101568 | oriM-F 5'-tcgttgcgtccgttttgaat-3'
GGGGTTCTACGAATCTTGGTCGATACCAAGCCATTTCCGCTGAATATCGGGGAGCTCACCGCCAGAATCG
GTGGTTGTGGTGATGTACGTGGCGAACTCCGTTGTAGTGCCTGTGGTGGCATCCGTGGCGCGGCCGCGGT
ACCAGATCTTTAAATCTAGATATCCATGGATCCAGCTGCAGAGTACTGGCCGGCCGCATGCTTAATTAAT
TAGCCGCCGGCCTTCACGAGGAGTTGCTTCAGGAGTTCCTTCCGGGTGATCTTGCCGGTCACGTTGCGCG
GGATCGAGTCCACGAACCGGACGCCGCCGCGCAGGTACTTGGTGTGGGACACGCGCTCGGCCAGGTAGTC
GTAGACCTCCTTGGCGGTGATCTCCGTGCCGGGCTGCTTCACGACGAAGGCCGACGGCAGTTCACCCGCC
TCCAGGTCGGGGATGCCGACGACGGCGACGTCGCGGATACACGGGTTCTTCAGCAGGATTTCCTCCAGCT
CCGCGGGCGCGACCTGGCTGCCCTTGTACTTGATCAGTTCCTTGTACCGGTCCACCACGTAGAAATGCTC
GTCTTCGTCGTAGTAGCCGAAGTCGCCCGAATGCAGCCAGCCGTCGTCGTCGATCGCCTCCTTGGTGGCC
TCGACGTTGTTCACGTAACCCTTGCTCACCATGGGGCCCTTGATGCACAGCTCACCGACTTGGTTGGGGC
CGAGGGCCTTACCCGTTTCGCGGTCCGCGATCTTCGCCGCCATGAGGGGGGTGACCCGGCCCAGCGAACC
CGACTTGAACTCGTCGCCCAGGGTCTGGATGATCGCGGAGGTGCTCTCCGTCAGGCCGAAGCCGCAGCGG
ATACCCGGCAGGTTCAGGCGCTTCGCGG
