>Addgene plasmid #60853 | pJDC181 | addgene partial sequence | sequence record 101569 | pMV306-F 5'-agaataacgttggcactcgc-3'
GGTGAGGCCAGGCCCGTCGTCGCAGCGAGTGGCAGCGAGGACAACTTGAGCCGTCCGTCGCGGGCACTGC
GCCCGGCCAGCGTAAGTAGCGGGGTTGCCGTCACCCGGTGACCCCCGTTTCATCCCCGATCCGGAGGAAT
CACTTCGCAATGGCCAAGACAATTGCGGATCCAGCTGCAGGCTAGCAGGAGGGAATTCATGGTCAAGCGC
GAGAAGAACGTGATCTACGGCCCGGAGCCGCTGCATCCGCTGGAGGACCTGACGGCCGGCGAGATGCTGT
TCCGCGCGCTCCGCAAGCACTCGCACCTGCCGCAAGCCCTGGTGGACGTCGTGGGCGACGAGTCCCTGTC
GTACAAGGAGTTCTTCGAGGCGACGGTGCTGCTGGCGCAATCGCTGCATAACTGCGGCTACAAGATGAAC
GACGTGGTGTCCATCTGTGCGGAAAACAACACCCGCTTCTTCATCCCCGTCATCGCCGCCTGGTACATCG
GCATGATCGTCGCGCCCGTGAACGAATCCTACATCCCCGACGAGCTGTGTAAGGTGATGGGTATCTCCAA
GCCGCAGATCGTCTTCACGACCAAGAACATCCTCAACAAGGTCCTCGAGGTGCAGTCGCGCACCAACTTC
ATCAAGCGCATCATCATCCTGGACACCGTGGAAAACATCCATGGCTGCGAGTCCCTGCCCAACTTCATCT
CGCGGTACTCGGACGGTAACATCGCCAACTTCAAGCCCCTCCACTTCGACCCCGTCGAGCAGGTCGCGGC
CATCCTGTGTTCGTCGGGCACCACGGGTCTGCCGAAGGGTGTCATGCAGACGCATCAGAACATCTGTGTC
CGGCTGATCCACGCCCTGGACCCGCGGTACGGTACGCAGCTGATCCCCGGCGTGACCGTGCTGGTGTACC
TGCCCTTCTTCCACGCCTTCGGTTTCCATATCACCCTCGGTTACTTCATGGTCGGCCTG
